Addgene plasmid #97330: DLX2-hygro
Purpose: Generating lentiviruses to express Dlx2 and hygromycin resistance
Depositing lab: Marius Wernig. Depositing organization: Stanford University. Publication: Generation of pure GABAergic neurons by transcription factor programming. Yang N, Chanda S, Marro S, Ng YH, Janas JA, Haag D, Ang CE, Tang Y, Flores Q, Mall M, Wapinski O, Li M, Ahlenius H, Rubenstein JL, Chang HY, Buylla AA, Sudhof TC, Wernig M. Nat Methods. 2017 May 15. doi: 10.1038/nmeth.4291. PubMed 28504679.
Backbone
  Vector backbone: TetO-FUW
  Backbone size w/o insert (bp): 8373
  Total vector size (bp): 11018
  Vector type: Lentiviral
  Selectable markers: Hygromycin
Growth in bacteria
  Bacterial resistance: Ampicillin, 100 μg/mL
  Growth temperature: 37°C
  Growth strain: NEB Stable
  Copy number: High Copy
Gene/Insert
  Gene/Insert name: DLX2
  Species: M. musculus (mouse)
  Insert size (bp): 2654
  GenBank ID: NM_010054.2
  Entrez Gene: Dlx2 (a.k.a. DII A, Dlx-2, Tes-1)
  Promoter: TetO
  Cloning method: Restriction Enzyme; 5′ cloning site EcoR1 (not destroyed); 3′ cloning site PacI (not destroyed)
  Sequencing primers: 5′ LNCX; 3′ WPRE-R
Terms and licenses: Academic/Nonprofit Terms; Industry Terms: Not Available to Industry
How to cite: DLX2-hygro was a gift from Marius Wernig (Addgene plasmid # 97330 ; http://n2t.net/addgene:97330 ; RRID:Addgene_97330)
