[The description below was written by a language model from this plasmid's Addgene catalogue record and pLannotate feature annotations shown in this document.]
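Description:
DLX2-hygro is a lentiviral transfer plasmid of about 11 kb, built on the TetO-FUW backbone, for producing HIV-1-based lentivirus that delivers doxycycline-inducible mouse Dlx2 together with hygromycin resistance. In bacteria it is maintained at high copy from a ColE1/pUC-type origin and selected with ampicillin through the bla gene. The backbone also carries an f1 origin and an SV40/EM7-driven bleomycin/Zeocin resistance cassette, which lies outside the viral genome and so is not transferred to transduced cells. The viral portion begins with a CMV enhancer/promoter fused to a truncated 5' LTR, which drives transcription of the genomic RNA in packaging cells. This is followed by the Ψ packaging signal with a gag fragment, the Rev response element for nuclear export of the unspliced RNA, and the cPPT/CTS, which aids nuclear import of the proviral DNA. A WPRE, which enhances transcript expression, sits upstream of the 3' LTR, which the annotation calls only as a truncated LTR, and a bGH polyadenylation signal follows it.

The expression cassette consists of a tetracycline response element with seven tetO copies joined to a minimal CMV promoter. This drives a bicistronic transcript encoding the Dlx2 homeodomain transcription factor, followed by an EMCV IRES and the hph hygromycin phosphotransferase gene. Because both coding sequences depend on the same inducible promoter, expression requires a tetracycline-controlled transactivator supplied separately; the plasmid does not encode one. Hygromycin selection therefore enriches for cells that are actively expressing the cassette. The associated publication concerns transcription factor programming to generate pure GABAergic neurons, which is the intended use of this Dlx2 vector.
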