Features (pLannotate 1.2.2; 34 found; start..end, strand, type, name):
    151..530     +  enhancer       CMV enhancer: human cytomegalovirus immediate early enhancer
    531..730     +  promoter       CMV promoter: human cytomegalovirus (CMV) immediate early promoter
    748..928     +  LTR            5' LTR (truncated): truncated 5' long terminal repeat (LTR) from HIV-1
    975..1100    +  misc_feature   HIV-1 Ψ: packaging signal of human immunodeficiency virus type 1
   1084..1447    +  CDS            HIV-1 gag (fragment): gag protein from human immunodeficiency virus 1; gag
   1593..1826    +  misc_feature   RRE: The Rev response element (RRE) of HIV-1 allows for Rev-dependent mRNA export from the nucleus to the cytoplasm.
   2203..2303    +  CDS            Rev (fragment): human immunodeficiency virus 1 (HIV-1) Rev protein; rev; enhances nuclear export of unspliced and incompletely spliced viral mRNAs
   2353..2470    +  misc_feature   cPPT/CTS: central polypurine tract and central termination sequence of HIV-1
   2527..2797    +  protein_bind   tetracycline response element: contains seven copies of the tetracycline operator tetO tetracycline repressor TetR
   2808..2825    +  misc_feature   MCS (fragment): pUC18/19 multiple cloning site
   2830..2868    +  promoter       minimal CMV promoter: human cytomegalovirus (CMV) immediate early promoter
   2974..3969    +  CDS            Dlx2: DLX2_MOUSE - Also known as Tes-1, Tes1. Experimental evidence at protein level: Swiss-Prot protein existence level 1. Acts as a transcriptional activator (PubMed:21875655). Plays a role in terminal differentiation of interneurons, such as amacrine and bipolar cells in the developing retina (PubMed:21875655). Likely to play a regulatory role in the development of the ventral forebrain (PubMed:1678612). May play a role in craniofacial patterning and morphogenesis (PubMed:1678612). From Mus musculus (Mouse).
   4081..4543    +  misc_feature   IRES: internal ribosome entry site (IRES) of the encephalomyocarditis virus (EMCV)
   4560..5582    +  CDS            hph: KHYB_ECOLX - Experimental evidence at protein level: Swiss-Prot protein existence level 1. The aminoglycoside phosphotransferases achieve inactivation of their antibiotic substrates by phosphorylation. Only phosphorylates hygromycin and closely related compounds such as demethyl analogs and destomycin. From Escherichia coli.
   5601..5624    +  misc_feature   MCS (fragment): pBluescript multiple cloning site
   5624..6212    +  misc_feature   WPRE: woodchuck hepatitis virus posttranscriptional regulatory element
   6149..6730    +  CDS            nef (fragment): NEF_HV1H2 - Experimental evidence at protein level: Swiss-Prot protein existence level 1. Extracellular Nef protein targets CD4(+) T-lymphocytes for apoptosis by interacting with CXCR4 surface receptors. From Human immunodeficiency virus type 1 group M subtype B (isolate HXB2) (HIV-1).
   6737..6917    +  LTR            5' LTR (truncated): truncated 5' long terminal repeat (LTR) from HIV-1
   6949..7173    +  polyA_signal   bGH poly(A) signal: bovine growth hormone polyadenylation signal
   7177..7198    +  promoter       SV40 promoter (fragment): SV40 enhancer and early promoter
   7219..7647    +  rep_origin     f1 ori (sequence partly withheld): f1 bacteriophage origin of replication; arrow indicates direction of (+) strand synthesis
   7661..7990    +  promoter       SV40 promoter: SV40 enhancer and early promoter
   8038..8085    +  promoter       EM7 promoter: synthetic bacterial promoter&nbsp
   8104..8478    +  CDS            BleoR: antibiotic-binding protein; Sh ble from Streptoalloteichus hindustanus; confers resistance to bleomycin, phleomycin, and Zeocin™
   8488..8613    +  CDS            ble (fragment): BLE_KLEPN - Experimental evidence at protein level: Swiss-Prot protein existence level 1. Binding protein with a strong affinity to the bleomycin family of antibiotics. Binds to CL990; an antimitotic-antibiotic compound. From Klebsiella pneumoniae.
   8608..8729    +  polyA_signal   SV40 poly(A) signal: SV40 polyadenylation signal
   8800..8822    -  protein_bind   lac operator (fragment): The lac repressor binds to the lac operator to inhibit transcription in E. coli. This inhibition can be relieved by adding lactose or isopropyl-β-D-thiogalactopyranoside (IPTG). lac repressor encoded by lacI
   8826..8856    -  promoter       lac promoter: promoter for the E. coli lac operon
   8871..8892    -  protein_bind   CAP binding site: CAP binding activates transcription in the presence of cAMP. E. coli catabolite activator protein
   8905..8997    -  CDS            lacI (fragment): lac repressor; lacI; The lac repressor binds to the lac operator to inhibit transcription in E. coli. This inhibition can be relieved by adding lactose or isopropyl-β-D-thiogalactopyranoside (IPTG).
   9180..9768    -  rep_origin     ori: high-copy-number ColE1/pMB1/pBR322/pUC origin of replication
   9939..10799   -  CDS            AmpR: β-lactamase; bla; confers resistance to ampicillin, carbenicillin, and related antibiotics
  10800..10904   -  promoter       AmpR promoter: bla
  10963..11015   -  misc_feature   bom (fragment): basis of mobility region from pBR322
>Addgene plasmid #97330 | DLX2-hygro | addgene full sequence | sequence record 380661 | Addgene NGS Result
TCCCTGCTTGTGTGTTGGAGGTCGCTGAGTAGTGCGCGAGCAAAATTTAAGCTACAACAAGGCAAGGCTT
GACCGACAATTGCATGAAGAATCTGCTTAGGGTTAGGCGTTTTGCGCTGCTTCGCGATGTACGGGCCAGA
TATACGCGTTGACATTGATTATTGACTAGTTATTAATAGTAATCAATTACGGGGTCATTAGTTCATAGCC
CATATATGGAGTTCCGCGTTACATAACTTACGGTAAATGGCCCGCCTGGCTGACCGCCCAACGACCCCCG
CCCATTGACGTCAATAATGACGTATGTTCCCATAGTAACGCCAATAGGGACTTTCCATTGACGTCAATGG
GTGGAGTATTTACGGTAAACTGCCCACTTGGCAGTACATCAAGTGTATCATATGCCAAGTACGCCCCCTA
TTGACGTCAATGACGGTAAATGGCCCGCCTGGCATTATGCCCAGTACATGACCTTATGGGACTTTCCTAC
TTGGCAGTACATCTACGTATTAGTCATCGCTATTACCATGGTGATGCGGTTTTGGCAGTACATCAATGGG
CGTGGATAGCGGTTTGACTCACGGGGATTTCCAAGTCTCCACCCCATTGACGTCAATGGGAGTTTGTTTT
GGCACCAAAATCAACGGGACTTTCCAAAATGTCGTAACAACTCCGCCCCATTGACGCAAATGGGCGGTAG
GCGTGTACGGTGGGAGGTCTATATAAGCAGCGCGTTTTGCCTGTACTGGGTCTCTCTGGTTAGACCAGAT
CTGAGCCTGGGAGCTCTCTGGCTAACTAGGGAACCCACTGCTTAAGCCTCAATAAAGCTTGCCTTGAGTG
CTTCAAGTAGTGTGTGCCCGTCTGTTGTGTGACTCTGGTAACTAGAGATCCCTCAGACCCTTTTAGTCAG
TGTGGAAAATCTCTAGCAGTGGCGCCCGAACAGGGACTTGAAAGCGAAAGGGAAACCAGAGGAGCTCTCT
CGACGCAGGACTCGGCTTGCTGAAGCGCGCACGGCAAGAGGCGAGGGGCGGCGACTGGTGAGTACGCCAA
AAATTTTGACTAGCGGAGGCTAGAAGGAGAGAGATGGGTGCGAGAGCGTCAGTATTAAGCGGGGGAGAAT
TAGATCGCGATGGGAAAAAATTCGGTTAAGGCCAGGGGGAAAGAAAAAATATAAATTAAAACATATAGTA
TGGGCAAGCAGGGAGCTAGAACGATTCGCAGTTAATCCTGGCCTGTTAGAAACATCAGAAGGCTGTAGAC
AAATACTGGGACAGCTACAACCATCCCTTCAGACAGGATCAGAAGAACTTAGATCATTATATAATACAGT
AGCAACCCTCTATTGTGTGCATCAAAGGATAGAGATAAAAGACACCAAGGAAGCTTTAGACAAGATAGAG
GAAGAGCAAAACAAAAGTAAGACCACCGCACAGCAAGCGGCCGCTGATCTTCAGACCTGGAGGAGGAGAT
ATGAGGGACAATTGGAGAAGTGAATTATATAAATATAAAGTAGTAAAAATTGAACCATTAGGAGTAGCAC
CCACCAAGGCAAAGAGAAGAGTGGTGCAGAGAGAAAAAAGAGCAGTGGGAATAGGAGCTTTGTTCCTTGG
GTTCTTGGGAGCAGCAGGAAGCACTATGGGCGCAGCGTCAATGACGCTGACGGTACAGGCCAGACAATTA
TTGTCTGGTATAGTGCAGCAGCAGAACAATTTGCTGAGGGCTATTGAGGCGCAACAGCATCTGTTGCAAC
TCACAGTCTGGGGCATCAAGCAGCTCCAGGCAAGAATCCTGGCTGTGGAAAGATACCTAAAGGATCAACA
GCTCCTGGGGATTTGGGGTTGCTCTGGAAAACTCATTTGCACCACTGCTGTGCCTTGGAATGCTAGTTGG
AGTAATAAATCTCTGGAACAGATTTGGAATCACACGACCTGGATGGAGTGGGACAGAGAAATTAACAATT
ACACAAGCTTAATACACTCCTTAATTGAAGAATCGCAAAACCAGCAAGAAAAGAATGAACAAGAATTATT
GGAATTAGATAAATGGGCAAGTTTGTGGAATTGGTTTAACATAACAAATTGGCTGTGGTATATAAAATTA
TTCATAATGATAGTAGGAGGCTTGGTAGGTTTAAGAATAGTTTTTGCTGTACTTTCTATAGTGAATAGAG
TTAGGCAGGGATATTCACCATTATCGTTTCAGACCCACCTCCCAACCCCGAGGGGACCCGACAGGCCCGA
AGGAATAGAAGAAGAAGGTGGAGAGAGAGACAGAGACAGATCCATTCGATTAGTGAACGGATCGGCACTG
CGTGCGCCAATTCTGCAGACAAATGGCAGTATTCATCCACAATTTTAAAAGAAAAGGGGGGATTGGGGGG
TACAGTGCAGGGGAAAGAATAGTAGACATAATAGCAACAGACATACAAACTAAAGAATTACAAAAACAAA
TTACAAAAATTCAAAATTTTCGGGTTTATTACAGGGACAGCAGAGATCCAGTTTGGTTAGATCTCGAGTT
TACCACTCCCTATCAGTGATAGAGAAAAGTGAAAGTCGAGTTTACCACTCCCTATCAGTGATAGAGAAAA
GTGAAAGTCGAGTTTACCACTCCCTATCAGTGATAGAGAAAAGTGAAAGTCGAGTTTACCACTCCCTATC
AGTGATAGAGAAAAGTGAAAGTCGAGTTTACCACTCCCTATCAGTGATAGAGAAAAGTGAAAGTCGAGTT
TACCACTCCCTATCAGTGATAGAGAAAAGTGAAAGTCGAGTTTACCACTCCCTATCAGTGATAGAGAAAA
GTGAAAGTCGAGCTCGGTACCCGGGTCGAGGTAGGCGTGTACGGTGGGAGGCCTATATAAGCAGAGCTCG
TTTAGTGAACCGTCAGATCGCCTGGAGACGCCATCCACGCTGTTTTGACCTCCATAGAAGACACCGGGAC
CGATCCAGCCTCCGCGGCCCCGAATTCGCCACCATGACTGGAGTCTTTGACAGTCTGGTGGCTGATATGC
ACTCGACCCAGATCACCGCCTCCAGCACGTACCACCAGCACCAGCAGCCCCCGAGCGGTGCGGGCGCCGG
CCCTGGCGGCAACAGCAACAGCAGCAGCAGCAACAGCAGCCTGCACAAGCCCCAGGAGTCGCCAACCCTC
CCGGTGTCCACGGCTACGGACAGCAGCTACTACACCAACCAGCAGCACCCGGCGGGCGGCGGCGGCGGGG
GGGCCTCGCCCTACGCGCACATGGGCTCCTACCAGTACCACGCCAGCGGCCTCAACAATGTCTCCTACTC
CGCCAAAAGCAGCTACGACCTGGGCTACACCGCCGCGTACACCTCCTACGCGCCCTACGGCACCAGTTCG
TCTCCGGTCAACAACGAGCCGGACAAGGAAGACCTTGAGCCTGAAATCCGAATAGTGAACGGGAAGCCAA
AGAAAGTCCGGAAACCACGCACCATCTACTCCAGTTTCCAGCTGGCGGCCCTTCAACGACGCTTCCAGAA
GACCCAGTATCTGGCCCTGCCAGAGCGAGCCGAGCTGGCGGCGTCCCTGGGCCTCACCCAAACTCAGGTC
AAAATCTGGTTCCAGAACCGCCGATCCAAGTTCAAGAAGATGTGGAAAAGCGGCGAGATACCCACCGAGC
AGCACCCTGGAGCCAGCGCTTCTCCTCCTTGTGCCTCCCCGCCGGTCTCGGCGCCAGCATCCTGGGACTT
CGGCGCGCCGCAGCGGATGGCTGGCGGCGGCCCGGGCAGCGGAGGCGGCGGTGCGGGCAGCTCTGGCTCC
AGCCCGAGCAGCGCCGCCTCGGCCTTTCTGGGAAACTACCCGTGGTACCACCAGGCTTCGGGCTCCGCTT
CACACCTGCAGGCCACAGCGCCACTTCTGCATCCTTCGCAGACTCCGCAGGCGCACCATCACCACCATCA
CCACCACCACGCAGGCGGGGGCGCCCCGGTGAGCGCGGGGACGATTTTCTAAGGATCCCTCCCCCCCCCC
TAACGTTACTGGCCGAAGCCGCTTGGAATAAGGCCGGTGTGCGTTTGTCTATATGTTATTTTCCACCATA
TTGCCGTCTTTTGGCAATGTGAGGGCCCGGAAACCTGGCCCTGTCTTCTTGACGAGCATTCCTAGGGGTC
TTTCCCCTCTCGCCAAAGGAATGCAAGGTCTGTTGAATGTCGTGAAGGAAGCAGTTCCTCTGGAAGCTTC
TTGAAGACAAACAACGTCTGTAGCGACCCTTTGCAGGCAGCGGAACCCCCCACCTGGCGACAGGTGCCTC
TGCGGCCAAAAGCCACGTGTATAAGATACACCTGCAAAGGCGGCACAACCCCAGTGCCACGTTGTGAGTT
GGATAGTTGTGGAAAGAGTCAAATGGCTCTCCTCAAGCGTATTCAACAAGGGGCTGAAGGATGCCCAGAA
GGTACCCCATTGTATGGGATCTGATCTGGGGCCTCGGTGCACATGCTTTACATGTGTTTAGTCGAGGTTA
AAAAAACGTCTAGGCCCCCCGAACCACGGGGACGTGGTTTTCCTTTGAAAAACACGATGATAATATGGCC
ACAGCTAGAATGAAAAAGCCTGAACTCACCGCGACGTCTGTCGAGAAGTTTCTGATCGAAAAGTTCGACA
GCGTCTCCGACCTGATGCAGCTCTCGGAGGGCGAAGAATCTCGTGCTTTCAGCTTCGATGTAGGAGGGCG
TGGATATGTCCTGCGGGTAAATAGCTGCGCCGATGGTTTCTACAAAGATCGTTATGTTTATCGGCACTTT
GCATCGGCCGCGCTCCCGATTCCGGAAGTGCTTGACATTGGGGAATTTAGCGAGAGCCTGACCTATTGCA
TCTCCCGCCGTGCACAGGGTGTCACGTTGCAAGACCTGCCTGAAACCGAACTGCCCGCTGTTCTGCAGCC
GGTCGCGGAGGCCATGGATGCGATCGCTGCGGCCGATCTTAGCCAGACGAGCGGGTTCGGCCCATTCGGA
CCGCAAGGAATCGGTCAATACACTACATGGCGTGATTTCATATGCGCGATTGCTGATCCCCATGTGTATC
ACTGGCAAACTGTGATGGACGACACCGTCAGTGCGTCCGTCGCGCAGGCTCTCGATGAGCTGATGCTTTG
GGCCGAGGACTGCCCCGAAGTCCGGCACCTCGTGCACGCGGATTTCGGCTCCAACAATGTCCTGACGGAC
AATGGCCGCATAACAGCGGTCATTGACTGGAGCGAGGCGATGTTCGGGGATTCCCAATACGAGGTCGCCA
ACATCTTCTTCTGGAGGCCGTGGTTGGCTTGTATGGAGCAGCAGACGCGCTACTTCGAGCGGAGGCATCC
GGAGCTTGCAGGATCGCCGCGGCTCCGGGCGTATATGCTCCGCATTGGTCTTGACCAACTCTATCAGAGC
TTGGTTGACGGCAATTTCGATGATGCAGCTTGGGCGCAGGGTCGATGCGACGCAATCGTCCGATCCGGAG
CCGGGACTGTCGGGCGTACACAAATCGCCCGCAGAAGCGCGGCCGTCTGGACCGATGGCTGTGTAGAAGT
ACTCGCCGATAGTGGAAACCGACGCCCCAGCACTCGTCCGAGGGCAAAGGAATAGTTAATTAAGCTAGCT
AATTCGATATCAAGCTTATCGATAATCAACCTCTGGATTACAAAATTTGTGAAAGATTGACTGGTATTCT
TAACTATGTTGCTCCTTTTACGCTATGTGGATACGCTGCTTTAATGCCTTTGTATCATGCTATTGCTTCC
CGTATGGCTTTCATTTTCTCCTCCTTGTATAAATCCTGGTTGCTGTCTCTTTATGAGGAGTTGTGGCCCG
TTGTCAGGCAACGTGGCGTGGTGTGCACTGTGTTTGCTGACGCAACCCCCACTGGTTGGGGCATTGCCAC
CACCTGTCAGCTCCTTTCCGGGACTTTCGCTTTCCCCCTCCCTATTGCCACGGCGGAACTCATCGCCGCC
TGCCTTGCCCGCTGCTGGACAGGGGCTCGGCTGTTGGGCACTGACAATTCCGTGGTGTTGTCGGGGAAAT
CATCGTCCTTTCCTTGGCTGCTCGCCTGTGTTGCCACCTGGATTCTGCGCGGGACGTCCTTCTGCTACGT
CCCTTCGGCCCTCAATCCAGCGGACCTTCCTTCCCGCGGCCTGCTGCCGGCTCTGCGGCCTCTTCCGCGT
CTTCGCCTTCGCCCTCAGACGAGTCGGATCTCCCTTTGGGCCGCCTCCCCGCATCGATACCGTCGACCTC
GAGACCTAGAAAAACATGGAGCAATCACAAGTAGCAATACAGCAGCTACCAATGCTGATTGTGCCTGGCT
AGAAGCACAAGAGGAGGAGGAGGTGGGTTTTCCAGTCACACCTCAGGTACCTTTAAGACCAATGACTTAC
AAGGCAGCTGTAGATCTTAGCCACTTTTTAAAAGAAAAGGGGGGACTGGAAGGGCTAATTCACTCCCAAC
GAAGACAAGATATCCTTGATCTGTGGATCTACCACACACAAGGCTACTTCCCTGATTGGCAGAACTACAC
ACCAGGGCCAGGGATCAGATATCCACTGACCTTTGGATGGTGCTACAAGCTAGTACCAGTTGAGCAAGAG
AAGGTAGAAGAAGCCAATGAAGGAGAGAACACCCGCTTGTTACACCCTGTGAGCCTGCATGGGATGGATG
ACCCGGAGAGAGAAGTATTAGAGTGGAGGTTTGACAGCCGCCTAGCATTTCATCACATGGCCCGAGAGCT
GCATCCGGACTGTACTGGGTCTCTCTGGTTAGACCAGATCTGAGCCTGGGAGCTCTCTGGCTAACTAGGG
AACCCACTGCTTAAGCCTCAATAAAGCTTGCCTTGAGTGCTTCAAGTAGTGTGTGCCCGTCTGTTGTGTG
ACTCTGGTAACTAGAGATCCCTCAGACCCTTTTAGTCAGTGTGGAAAATCTCTAGCAGGGCCCGTTTAAA
CCCGCTGATCAGCCTCGACTGTGCCTTCTAGTTGCCAGCCATCTGTTGTTTGCCCCTCCCCCGTGCCTTC
CTTGACCCTGGAAGGTGCCACTCCCACTGTCCTTTCCTAATAAAATGAGGAAATTGCATCGCATTGTCTG
AGTAGGTGTCATTCTATTCTGGGGGGTGGGGTGGGGCAGGACAGCAAGGGGGAGGATTGGGAAGACAATA
GCAGGCATGCTGGGGATGCGGTGGGCTCTATGGCTTCTGAGGCGGAAAGAACCAGCTGGGGCTCTAGGGG
GTATCCCC
[124 nt withheld, positions 7219-7342]
C
[91 nt withheld, positions 7344-7434]
A
[49 nt withheld, positions 7436-7484]
CCTTTGACGTTGGAGTCCACGTTCTTT
[37 nt withheld, positions 7512-7548]
ACCCTATCTCGGTCTATTCTTTTGATTTATAAGGGATTTTGCCGATTTCGGCCTATTGGTTAAAAAATGA
GCTGATTTAACAAAAATTTAACGCGAATTAATTCTGTGGAATGTGTGTCAGTTAGGGTGTGGAAAGTCCC
CAGGCTCCCCAGCAGGCAGAAGTATGCAAAGCATGCATCTCAATTAGTCAGCAACCAGGTGTGGAAAGTC
CCCAGGCTCCCCAGCAGGCAGAAGTATGCAAAGCATGCATCTCAATTAGTCAGCAACCATAGTCCCGCCC
CTAACTCCGCCCATCCCGCCCCTAACTCCGCCCAGTTCCGCCCATTCTCCGCCCCATGGCTGACTAATTT
TTTTTATTTATGCAGAGGCCGAGGCCGCCTCTGCCTCTGAGCTATTCCAGAAGTAGTGAGGAGGCTTTTT
TGGAGGCCTAGGCTTTTGCAAAAAGCTCCCGGGAGCTTGTATATCCATTTTCGGATCTGATCAGCACGTG
TTGACAATTAATCATCGGCATAGTATATCGGCATAGTATAATACGACAAGGTGAGGAACTAAACCATGGC
CAAGTTGACCAGTGCCGTTCCGGTGCTCACCGCGCGCGACGTCGCCGGAGCGGTCGAGTTCTGGACCGAC
CGGCTCGGGTTCTCCCGGGACTTCGTGGAGGACGACTTCGCCGGTGTGGTCCGGGACGACGTGACCCTGT
TCATCAGCGCGGTCCAGGACCAGGTGGTGCCGGACAACACCCTGGCCTGGGTGTGGGTGCGCGGCCTGGA
CGAGCTGTACGCCGAGTGGTCGGAGGTCGTGTCCACGAACTTCCGGGACGCCTCCGGGCCGGCCATGACC
GAGATCGGCGAGCAGCCGTGGGGGCGGGAGTTCGCCCTGCGCGACCCGGCCGGCAACTGCGTGCACTTCG
TGGCCGAGGAGCAGGACTGACACGTGCTACGAGATTTCGATTCCACCGCCGCCTTCTATGAAAGGTTGGG
CTTCGGAATCGTTTTCCGGGACGCCGGCTGGATGATCCTCCAGCGCGGGGATCTCATGCTGGAGTTCTTC
GCCCACCCCAACTTGTTTATTGCAGCTTATAATGGTTACAAATAAAGCAATAGCATCACAAATTTCACAA
ATAAAGCATTTTTTTCACTGCATTCTAGTTGTGGTTTGTCCAAACTCATCAATGTATCTTATCATGTCTG
TATACCGTCGACCTCTAGCTAGAGCTTGGCGTAATCATGGTCATAGCTGTTTCCTGTGTGAAATTGTTAT
CCGCTCACAATTCCACACAACATACGAGCCGGAAGCATAAAGTGTAAAGCCTGGGGTGCCTAATGAGTGA
GCTAACTCACATTAATTGCGTTGCGCTCACTGCCCGCTTTCCAGTCGGGAAACCTGTCGTGCCAGCTGCA
TTAATGAATCGGCCAACGCGCGGGGAGAGGCGGTTTGCGTATTGGGCGCTCTTCCGCTTCCTCGCTCACT
GACTCGCTGCGCTCGGTCGTTCGGCTGCGGCGAGCGGTATCAGCTCACTCAAAGGCGGTAATACGGTTAT
CCACAGAATCAGGGGATAACGCAGGAAAGAACATGTGAGCAAAAGGCCAGCAAAAGGCCAGGAACCGTAA
AAAGGCCGCGTTGCTGGCGTTTTTCCATAGGCTCCGCCCCCCTGACGAGCATCACAAAAATCGACGCTCA
AGTCAGAGGTGGCGAAACCCGACAGGACTATAAAGATACCAGGCGTTTCCCCCTGGAAGCTCCCTCGTGC
GCTCTCCTGTTCCGACCCTGCCGCTTACCGGATACCTGTCCGCCTTTCTCCCTTCGGGAAGCGTGGCGCT
TTCTCATAGCTCACGCTGTAGGTATCTCAGTTCGGTGTAGGTCGTTCGCTCCAAGCTGGGCTGTGTGCAC
GAACCCCCCGTTCAGCCCGACCGCTGCGCCTTATCCGGTAACTATCGTCTTGAGTCCAACCCGGTAAGAC
ACGACTTATCGCCACTGGCAGCAGCCACTGGTAACAGGATTAGCAGAGCGAGGTATGTAGGCGGTGCTAC
AGAGTTCTTGAAGTGGTGGCCTAACTACGGCTACACTAGAAGAACAGTATTTGGTATCTGCGCTCTGCTG
AAGCCAGTTACCTTCGGAAAAAGAGTTGGTAGCTCTTGATCCGGCAAACAAACCACCGCTGGTAGCGGTG
GTTTTTTTGTTTGCAAGCAGCAGATTACGCGCAGAAAAAAAGGATCTCAAGAAGATCCTTTGATCTTTTC
TACGGGGTCTGACGCTCAGTGGAACGAAAACTCACGTTAAGGGATTTTGGTCATGAGATTATCAAAAAGG
ATCTTCACCTAGATCCTTTTAAATTAAAAATGAAGTTTTAAATCAATCTAAAGTATATATGAGTAAACTT
GGTCTGACAGTTACCAATGCTTAATCAGTGAGGCACCTATCTCAGCGATCTGTCTATTTCGTTCATCCAT
AGTTGCCTGACTCCCCGTCGTGTAGATAACTACGATACGGGAGGGCTTACCATCTGGCCCCAGTGCTGCA
ATGATACCGCGAGACCCACGCTCACCGGCTCCAGATTTATCAGCAATAAACCAGCCAGCCGGAAGGGCCG
AGCGCAGAAGTGGTCCTGCAACTTTATCCGCCTCCATCCAGTCTATTAATTGTTGCCGGGAAGCTAGAGT
AAGTAGTTCGCCAGTTAATAGTTTGCGCAACGTTGTTGCCATTGCTACAGGCATCGTGGTGTCACGCTCG
TCGTTTGGTATGGCTTCATTCAGCTCCGGTTCCCAACGATCAAGGCGAGTTACATGATCCCCCATGTTGT
GCAAAAAAGCGGTTAGCTCCTTCGGTCCTCCGATCGTTGTCAGAAGTAAGTTGGCCGCAGTGTTATCACT
CATGGTTATGGCAGCACTGCATAATTCTCTTACTGTCATGCCATCCGTAAGATGCTTTTCTGTGACTGGT
GAGTACTCAACCAAGTCATTCTGAGAATAGTGTATGCGGCGACCGAGTTGCTCTTGCCCGGCGTCAATAC
GGGATAATACCGCGCCACATAGCAGAACTTTAAAAGTGCTCATCATTGGAAAACGTTCTTCGGGGCGAAA
ACTCTCAAGGATCTTACCGCTGTTGAGATCCAGTTCGATGTAACCCACTCGTGCACCCAACTGATCTTCA
GCATCTTTTACTTTCACCAGCGTTTCTGGGTGAGCAAAAACAGGAAGGCAAAATGCCGCAAAAAAGGGAA
TAAGGGCGACACGGAAATGTTGAATACTCATACTCTTCCTTTTTCAATATTATTGAAGCATTTATCAGGG
TTATTGTCTCATGAGCGGATACATATTTGAATGTATTTAGAAAAATAAACAAATAGGGGTTCCGCGCACA
TTTCCCCGAAAAGTGCCACCTGACGTCGACGGATCGGGAGATCTCCCGATCCCCTATGGTGCACTCTCAG
TACAATCTGCTCTGATGCCGCATAGTTAAGCCAGTATCTGC
